>Addgene plasmid #25939 | pcDNA3-NPY-ClopHensor | depositor full sequence | sequence record 12160 | Author sequence
GACGGATCGGGAGATCTCCCGATCCCCTATGGTGCACTCTCAGTACAATCTGCTCTGATGCCGCATAGTT
AAGCCAGTATCTGCTCCCTGCTTGTGTGTTGGAGGTCGCTGAGTAGTGCGCGAGCAAAATTTAAGCTACA
ACAAGGCAAGGCTTGACCGACAATTGCATGAAGAATCTGCTTAGGGTTAGGCGTTTTGCGCTGCTTCGCG
ATGTACGGGCCAGATATACGCGTTGACATTGATTATTGACTAGTTATTAATAGTAATCAATTACGGGGTC
ATTAGTTCATAGCCCATATATGGAGTTCCGCGTTACATAACTTACGGTAAATGGCCCGCCTGGCTGACCG
CCCAACGACCCCCGCCCATTGACGTCAATAATGACGTATGTTCCCATAGTAACGCCAATAGGGACTTTCC
ATTGACGTCAATGGGTGGAGTATTTACGGTAAACTGCCCACTTGGCAGTACATCAAGTGTATCATATGCC
AAGTACGCCCCCTATTGACGTCAATGACGGTAAATGGCCCGCCTGGCATTATGCCCAGTACATGACCTTA
TGGGACTTTCCTACTTGGCAGTACATCTACGTATTAGTCATCGCTATTACCATGGTGATGCGGTTTTGGC
AGTACATCAATGGGCGTGGATAGCGGTTTGACTCACGGGGATTTCCAAGTCTCCACCCCATTGACGTCAA
TGGGAGTTTGTTTTGGCACCAAAATCAACGGGACTTTCCAAAATGTCGTAACAACTCCGCCCCATTGACG
CAAATGGGCGGTAGGCGTGTACGGTGGGAGGTCTATATAAGCAGAGCTCTCTGGCTAACTAGAGAACCCA
CTGCTTACTGGCTTATCGAAATTAATACGACTCACTATAGGGAGACCCAAGCTGGCTAGCATGCTAGGTA
ACAAGCGACTGGGGCTGTCCGGACTGACCCTCGCCCTGTCCCTGCTCGTGTGCCTGGGTGCGCTGGCCGA
GGCGTACCCCTCCAAGCCGGACAACCCGGGCGAGGACGCACCAGCGGAGGACGCTAGCTGGAGCCACCCG
CAGTTCGAAAAAGGCGCCGTGAGCAAGGGCGAGGAGCTGTTCACCGGGGTGGTGCCCATCCTGGTCGAGC
TGGACGGCGACGTAAACGGCCACAAGTTCAGCGTGTCCGGCGAGGGCGAGGGCGATGCCACCTACGGCAA
GCTGACCCTGAAGTTCATCTGCACCACCGGCAAGCTGCCCGTGCCCTGGCCCACCCTCGTGACCACCCTG
ACCTACGGCGTGCAGTGCTTCAGCCGCTACCCCGACCACATGAAGCAGCACGACTTCTTCAAGTCCGCCA
TGCCCGAAGGCTACGTCCAGGAGCGCACCATCTTCTTCAAGGACGACGGCAACTACAAGACCCGCGCCGA
GGTGAAGTTCGAGGGCGACACCCTGGTGAACCGCATCGAGCTGAAGGGCATCGACTTCAAGGAGGACGGC
AACATCCTGGGGCACAAGCTGGAGTACAACTACAACAGCCACAACGTCTATATCATGGCCGACAAGCAGA
AGAACGGCATCAAGGTGAACTTCAAGATCCGCCACAACATCGAGGACGGCAGCGTGCAGCTCGCCGACCA
CTACCAGCAGAACACCCCCATCGGCGACGGCCCCGTGCTGCTGCCCGACAACCACTACCTGAGCTACCAG
TCCGCCCTGAGCAAAGACCCCAACGAGAAGCGCGATCACATGGTCCTGCTGGAGTTCGTGACCGCCGCCG
GGATCACTCTCGGCATGGACGAGCTGTACAAGCGCGGATCCGCGTCTGGTGGTGGTGGTGGTCTAGTTCC
ACGTGGATCTGCCTCAGGAGCAGACAACACCGAGGACGTCATCAAGGAGTTCATGCAGTTCAAGGTGCGC
ATGGAGGGCTCCGTGAACGGCCACTACTTCGAGATCGAGGGCGAGGGCGAGGGCAAGCCCTACGAGGGCA
CCCAGACCGCCAAGCTGCAGGTGACCAAGGGCGGCCCCCTGCCCTTCGCCTGGGACATCCTGTCCCCCCA
GTTCCAGTACGGCTCCAAGGCCTACGTGAAGCACCCCGCCGACATCCCCGACTACATGAAGCTGTCCTTC
CCCGAGGGCTTCACCTGGGAGCGCTCCATGAACTTCGAGGACGGCGGCGTGGTGGAGGTGCAGCAGGACT
CCTCCCTGCAGGACGGCACCTTCATCTACAAGGTGAAGTTCAAGGGCGTGAACTTCCCCGCCGACGGCCC
CGTAATGCAGAAGAAGACTGCCGGCTGGGAGCCCTCCACCGAGAAGCTGTACCCCCAGGACGGCGTGCTG
AAGGGCGAGATCTCCCACGCCCTGAAGCTGAAGGACGGCGGCCACTACACCTGCGACTTCAAGACCGTGT
ACAAGGCCAAGAAGCCCGTGCAGCTGCCCGGCAACCACTACGTGGACTCCAAGCTGGACATCACCAACCA
CAACGAGGACTACACCGTGGTGGAGCAGTACGAGCACGCCGAGGCCCGCCACTCCGGCTCCCAGTAGTGC
TCTAGAGGGCCCGTTTAAACCCGCTGATCAGCCTCGACTGTGCCTTCTAGTTGCCAGCCATCTGTTGTTT
GCCCCTCCCCCGTGCCTTCCTTGACCCTGGAAGGTGCCACTCCCACTGTCCTTTCCTAATAAAATGAGGA
AATTGCATCGCATTGTCTGAGTAGGTGTCATTCTATTCTGGGGGGTGGGGTGGGGCAGGACAGCAAGGGG
GAGGATTGGGAAGACAATAGCAGGCATGCTGGGGATGCGGTGGGCTCTATGGCTTCTGAGGCGGAAAGAA
CCAGCTGGGGCTCTAGGGGGTATCCCC
[124 nt withheld, positions 2828-2951]
C
[91 nt withheld, positions 2953-3043]
A
[49 nt withheld, positions 3045-3093]
CCTTTGACGTTGGAGTCCACGTTCTTT
[37 nt withheld, positions 3121-3157]
ACCCTATCTCGGTCTATTCTTTTGATTTATAAGGGATTTTGCCGATTTCGGCCTATTGGTTAAAAAATGA
GCTGATTTAACAAAAATTTAACGCGAATTAATTCTGTGGAATGTGTGTCAGTTAGGGTGTGGAAAGTCCC
CAGGCTCCCCAGCAGGCAGAAGTATGCAAAGCATGCATCTCAATTAGTCAGCAACCAGGTGTGGAAAGTC
CCCAGGCTCCCCAGCAGGCAGAAGTATGCAAAGCATGCATCTCAATTAGTCAGCAACCATAGTCCCGCCC
CTAACTCCGCCCATCCCGCCCCTAACTCCGCCCAGTTCCGCCCATTCTCCGCCCCATGGCTGACTAATTT
TTTTTATTTATGCAGAGGCCGAGGCCGCCTCTGCCTCTGAGCTATTCCAGAAGTAGTGAGGAGGCTTTTT
TGGAGGCCTAGGCTTTTGCAAAAAGCTCCCGGGAGCTTGTATATCCATTTTCGGATCTGATCAAGAGACA
GGATGAGGATCGTTTCGCATGATTGAACAAGATGGATTGCACGCAGGTTCTCCGGCCGCTTGGGTGGAGA
GGCTATTCGGCTATGACTGGGCACAACAGACAATCGGCTGCTCTGATGCCGCCGTGTTCCGGCTGTCAGC
GCAGGGGCGCCCGGTTCTTTTTGTCAAGACCGACCTGTCCGGTGCCCTGAATGAACTGCAGGACGAGGCA
GCGCGGCTATCGTGGCTGGCCACGACGGGCGTTCCTTGCGCAGCTGTGCTCGACGTTGTCACTGAAGCGG
GAAGGGACTGGCTGCTATTGGGCGAAGTGCCGGGGCAGGATCTCCTGTCATCTCACCTTGCTCCTGCCGA
GAAAGTATCCATCATGGCTGATGCAATGCGGCGGCTGCATACGCTTGATCCGGCTACCTGCCCATTCGAC
CACCAAGCGAAACATCGCATCGAGCGAGCACGTACTCGGATGGAAGCCGGTCTTGTCGATCAGGATGATC
TGGACGAAGAGCATCAGGGGCTCGCGCCAGCCGAACTGTTCGCCAGGCTCAAGGCGCGCATGCCCGACGG
CGAGGATCTCGTCGTGACCCATGGCGATGCCTGCTTGCCGAATATCATGGTGGAAAATGGCCGCTTTTCT
GGATTCATCGACTGTGGCCGGCTGGGTGTGGCGGACCGCTATCAGGACATAGCGTTGGCTACCCGTGATA
TTGCTGAAGAGCTTGGCGGCGAATGGGCTGACCGCTTCCTCGTGCTTTACGGTATCGCCGCTCCCGATTC
GCAGCGCATCGCCTTCTATCGCCTTCTTGACGAGTTCTTCTGAGCGGGACTCTGGGGTTCGAAATGACCG
ACCAAGCGACGCCCAACCTGCCATCACGAGATTTCGATTCCACCGCCGCCTTCTATGAAAGGTTGGGCTT
CGGAATCGTTTTCCGGGACGCCGGCTGGATGATCCTCCAGCGCGGGGATCTCATGCTGGAGTTCTTCGCC
CACCCCAACTTGTTTATTGCAGCTTATAATGGTTACAAATAAAGCAATAGCATCACAAATTTCACAAATA
AAGCATTTTTTTCACTGCATTCTAGTTGTGGTTTGTCCAAACTCATCAATGTATCTTATCATGTCTGTAT
ACCGTCGACCTCTAGCTAGAGCTTGGCGTAATCATGGTCATAGCTGTTTCCTGTGTGAAATTGTTATCCG
CTCACAATTCCACACAACATACGAGCCGGAAGCATAAAGTGTAAAGCCTGGGGTGCCTAATGAGTGAGCT
AACTCACATTAATTGCGTTGCGCTCACTGCCCGCTTTCCAGTCGGGAAACCTGTCGTGCCAGCTGCATTA
ATGAATCGGCCAACGCGCGGGGAGAGGCGGTTTGCGTATTGGGCGCTCTTCCGCTTCCTCGCTCACTGAC
TCGCTGCGCTCGGTCGTTCGGCTGCGGCGAGCGGTATCAGCTCACTCAAAGGCGGTAATACGGTTATCCA
CAGAATCAGGGGATAACGCAGGAAAGAACATGTGAGCAAAAGGCCAGCAAAAGGCCAGGAACCGTAAAAA
GGCCGCGTTGCTGGCGTTTTTCCATAGGCTCCGCCCCCCTGACGAGCATCACAAAAATCGACGCTCAAGT
CAGAGGTGGCGAAACCCGACAGGACTATAAAGATACCAGGCGTTTCCCCCTGGAAGCTCCCTCGTGCGCT
CTCCTGTTCCGACCCTGCCGCTTACCGGATACCTGTCCGCCTTTCTCCCTTCGGGAAGCGTGGCGCTTTC
TCATAGCTCACGCTGTAGGTATCTCAGTTCGGTGTAGGTCGTTCGCTCCAAGCTGGGCTGTGTGCACGAA
CCCCCCGTTCAGCCCGACCGCTGCGCCTTATCCGGTAACTATCGTCTTGAGTCCAACCCGGTAAGACACG
ACTTATCGCCACTGGCAGCAGCCACTGGTAACAGGATTAGCAGAGCGAGGTATGTAGGCGGTGCTACAGA
GTTCTTGAAGTGGTGGCCTAACTACGGCTACACTAGAAGAACAGTATTTGGTATCTGCGCTCTGCTGAAG
CCAGTTACCTTCGGAAAAAGAGTTGGTAGCTCTTGATCCGGCAAACAAACCACCGCTGGTAGCGGTTTTT
TTGTTTGCAAGCAGCAGATTACGCGCAGAAAAAAAGGATCTCAAGAAGATCCTTTGATCTTTTCTACGGG
GTCTGACGCTCAGTGGAACGAAAACTCACGTTAAGGGATTTTGGTCATGAGATTATCAAAAAGGATCTTC
ACCTAGATCCTTTTAAATTAAAAATGAAGTTTTAAATCAATCTAAAGTATATATGAGTAAACTTGGTCTG
ACAGTTACCAATGCTTAATCAGTGAGGCACCTATCTCAGCGATCTGTCTATTTCGTTCATCCATAGTTGC
CTGACTCCCCGTCGTGTAGATAACTACGATACGGGAGGGCTTACCATCTGGCCCCAGTGCTGCAATGATA
CCGCGAGACCCACGCTCACCGGCTCCAGATTTATCAGCAATAAACCAGCCAGCCGGAAGGGCCGAGCGCA
GAAGTGGTCCTGCAACTTTATCCGCCTCCATCCAGTCTATTAATTGTTGCCGGGAAGCTAGAGTAAGTAG
TTCGCCAGTTAATAGTTTGCGCAACGTTGTTGCCATTGCTACAGGCATCGTGGTGTCACGCTCGTCGTTT
GGTATGGCTTCATTCAGCTCCGGTTCCCAACGATCAAGGCGAGTTACATGATCCCCCATGTTGTGCAAAA
AAGCGGTTAGCTCCTTCGGTCCTCCGATCGTTGTCAGAAGTAAGTTGGCCGCAGTGTTATCACTCATGGT
TATGGCAGCACTGCATAATTCTCTTACTGTCATGCCATCCGTAAGATGCTTTTCTGTGACTGGTGAGTAC
TCAACCAAGTCATTCTGAGAATAGTGTATGCGGCGACCGAGTTGCTCTTGCCCGGCGTCAATACGGGATA
ATACCGCGCCACATAGCAGAACTTTAAAAGTGCTCATCATTGGAAAACGTTCTTCGGGGCGAAAACTCTC
AAGGATCTTACCGCTGTTGAGATCCAGTTCGATGTAACCCACTCGTGCACCCAACTGATCTTCAGCATCT
TTTACTTTCACCAGCGTTTCTGGGTGAGCAAAAACAGGAAGGCAAAATGCCGCAAAAAAGGGAATAAGGG
CGACACGGAAATGTTGAATACTCATACTCTTCCTTTTTCAATATTATTGAAGCATTTATCAGGGTTATTG
TCTCATGAGCGGATACATATTTGAATGTATTTAGAAAAATAAACAAATAGGGGTTCCGCGCACATTTCCC
CGAAAAGTGCCACCTGACGTC
Features (pLannotate 1.2.2; 23 found; start..end, strand, type, name):
     28..80      -  misc_feature   bom (fragment): basis of mobility region from pBR322
    235..614     +  enhancer       CMV enhancer: human cytomegalovirus immediate early enhancer
    615..818     +  promoter       CMV promoter: human cytomegalovirus (CMV) immediate early promoter
    814..847     +  LTR            5' LTR (truncated) (fragment): truncated 5' long terminal repeat (LTR) from HIV-1
    863..881     +  promoter       T7 promoter: promoter for bacteriophage T7 RNA polymerase
    901..1032    +  CDS            NPY (fragment): NPY_HUMAN - Experimental evidence at protein level: Swiss-Prot protein existence level 1. NPY is implicated in the control of feeding and in secretion of gonadotrophin-release hormone. From Homo sapiens (Human).
   1039..1061    +  CDS            Strep-Tag II (fragment): peptide that binds Strep-Tactin®, an engineered form of streptavidin
   1069..1782    +  CDS            EGFP: EGFP is a basic (constitutively fluorescent) green fluorescent protein published in 1996, derived from Aequorea victoria. It is reported to be a rapidly-maturing weak dimer with moderate acid sensitivity.
   1843..2517    +  CDS            DsRed-Monomer: monomeric derivative of DsRed fluorescent protein (Strongin et al., 2007) mammalian codon-optimized
   2558..2782    +  polyA_signal   bGH poly(A) signal: bovine growth hormone polyadenylation signal
   2786..2807    +  promoter       SV40 promoter (fragment): SV40 enhancer and early promoter
   2828..3256    +  rep_origin     f1 ori (sequence partly withheld): f1 bacteriophage origin of replication; arrow indicates direction of (+) strand synthesis
   3270..3599    +  promoter       SV40 promoter: SV40 enhancer and early promoter
   3666..4457    +  CDS            neo: KKA2_KLEPN - Also known as kan, nptII. Experimental evidence at protein level: Swiss-Prot protein existence level 1. Resistance to kanamycin, neomycin, paromomycin, ribostamycin, butirosin and gentamicin B. From Klebsiella pneumoniae.
   4481..4639    +  CDS            ble (fragment): BLE_KLEPN - Experimental evidence at protein level: Swiss-Prot protein existence level 1. Binding protein with a strong affinity to the bleomycin family of antibiotics. Binds to CL990; an antimitotic-antibiotic compound. From Klebsiella pneumoniae.
   4634..4755    +  polyA_signal   SV40 poly(A) signal: SV40 polyadenylation signal
   4828..4844    -  protein_bind   lac operator: The lac repressor binds to the lac operator to inhibit transcription in E. coli. This inhibition can be relieved by adding lactose or isopropyl-β-D-thiogalactopyranoside (IPTG). lac repressor encoded by lacI
   4852..4882    -  promoter       lac promoter: promoter for the E. coli lac operon
   4897..4918    -  protein_bind   CAP binding site: CAP binding activates transcription in the presence of cAMP. E. coli catabolite activator protein
   4931..5023    -  CDS            lacI (fragment): lac repressor; lacI; The lac repressor binds to the lac operator to inhibit transcription in E. coli. This inhibition can be relieved by adding lactose or isopropyl-β-D-thiogalactopyranoside (IPTG).
   5206..5791    -  rep_origin     ori: high-copy-number ColE1/pMB1/pBR322/pUC origin of replication
   5962..6822    -  CDS            AmpR: β-lactamase; bla; confers resistance to ampicillin, carbenicillin, and related antibiotics
   6823..6927    -  promoter       AmpR promoter: bla
