[The description below was written by a language model from this plasmid's Addgene catalogue record and pLannotate feature annotations shown in this document.]
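Description:
pcDNA3-NPY-ClopHensor is a mammalian expression plasmid built on the Invitrogen pcDNA3.1(+) backbone, about 7 kb in total. It is propagated in E. coli through a high-copy ColE1/pUC-type origin with ampicillin selection (AmpR under its own bla promoter), and it also carries an f1 phage origin. For selecting stably transfected mammalian cells it contains a neomycin phosphotransferase cassette driven by the SV40 enhancer/early promoter and terminated by the SV40 poly(A) signal, which confers G418 resistance. Several short annotated fragments (bom, a truncated HIV-1 LTR match, ble, lacI, and the lac promoter/operator region) appear to be backbone remnants or partial sequence matches rather than functional parts of the design.

The payload is a roughly 1.6 kb open reading frame cloned between NheI and XbaI, transcribed from the CMV immediate-early enhancer/promoter and terminated by the bGH poly(A) signal. An upstream T7 promoter serves as a sequencing primer site. Reading from the N terminus, the fusion comprises a fragment of human neuropeptide Y that acts as a localization signal, a Strep-tag II, an Aequorea victoria GFP variant, and Discosoma-derived DsRed-Monomer. The automated annotation labels the GFP as EGFP, whereas the catalogue identifies it as E2GFP. E2GFP fused to DsRed-Monomer constitutes ClopHensor, a genetically encoded GFP-based sensor described in the associated publication for simultaneous measurement of intracellular chloride and pH. The DsRed-Monomer partner presumably provides a reference signal for ratiometric readout. The NPY sequence would be expected to route the sensor into the secretory pathway and NPY-containing vesicles, although the record does not name the target compartment.
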