Addgene plasmid #25939: pcDNA3-NPY-ClopHensor
Depositing lab: Daniele Arosio. Depositing organization: Consiglio Nazionale delle Ricerche (CNR). Publication: Simultaneous intracellular chloride and pH measurements using a GFP-based sensor. Arosio D, Ricci F, Marchetti L, Gualdani R, Albertazzi L, Beltram F. Nat Methods. 2010 Jul . 7(7):516-8. 10.1038/nmeth.1471 PubMed 20581829.
Backbone
  Vector backbone: pcDNA3.1(+)
  Backbone manufacturer: Invitrogen
  Backbone size w/o insert (bp): 5344
  Vector type: Mammalian Expression
  Selectable markers: Neomycin (select with G418)
Growth in bacteria
  Bacterial resistance: Ampicillin, 100 μg/mL
  Growth temperature: 37°C
  Growth strain: DH5alpha
  Copy number: High Copy
Gene/Insert
  Gene/Insert name: NPY-ClopHensor (alt name: E2GFP fused to DsRed-monomer)
  Species: Aq. Victoria and Discosoma sp
  Insert size (bp): 1614
  Mutation: Neuropeptide Y localization signal
  Entrez Gene: NPY (a.k.a. PYY4)
  Tag / fusion protein: NPY (N terminal on insert); Strep-II (N terminal on insert)
  Cloning method: Restriction Enzyme; 5′ cloning site NheI (unknown if destroyed); 3′ cloning site XbaI (not destroyed)
  Sequencing primers: 5′ T7
Terms and licenses: Academic/Nonprofit Terms; Industry Terms: Not Available to Industry
How to cite: pcDNA3-NPY-ClopHensor was a gift from Daniele Arosio (Addgene plasmid # 25939 ; http://n2t.net/addgene:25939 ; RRID:Addgene_25939)
