>Addgene plasmid #25939 | pcDNA3-NPY-ClopHensor | addgene partial sequence | sequence record 32065 | 25939 with CMV-F
CTCTCTGGCTAACTAGAGAACCCACTGCTTACTGGCTTATCGAAATTAATACGACTCACTATAGGGAGAC
CCAAGCTGGCTAGCATGCTAGGTAACAAGCGACTGGGGCTGTCCGGACTGACCCTCGCCCTGTCCCTGCT
CGTGTGCCTGGGTGCGCTGGCCGAGGCGTACCCCTCCAAGCCGGACAACCCGGGCGAGGACGCACCAGCG
GAGGACGCTAGCTGGAGCCACCCGCAGTTCGAAAAAGGCGCCGTGAGCAAGGGCGAGGAGCTGTTCACCG
GGGTGGTGCCCATCCTGGTCGAGCTGGACGGCGACGTAAACGGCCACAAGTTCAGCGTGTCCGGCGAGGG
CGAGGGCGATGCCACCTACGGCAAGCTGACCCTGAAGTTCATCTGCACCACCGGCAAGCTGCCCGTGCCC
TGGCCCACCCTCGTGACCACCCTGACCTACGGCGTGCAGTGCTTCAGCCGCTACCCCGACCACATGAAGC
AGCACGACTTCTTCAAGTCCGCCATGCCCGAAGGCTACGTCCAGGAGCGCACCATCTTCTTCAAGGACGA
CGGCAACTACAAGACCCGCGCCGAGGTGAAGTTCGAGGGCGACACCCTGGTGAACCGCATCGAGCTGAAG
GGCATCGACTTCAAGGAGGACGGCAACATCCTGGGGCACAAGCTGGAGTACAACTACAACAGCCACAACG
TCTATATCATGGCCGACAAGCAGAAGAACGGCATCAAGGTGAACTTCAAGATCCGCCACAACATCGAGGA
CGGCAGCGTGCAGCTCGCCGACCACTACCAGCAGAACACCCCCATCGGCGACGGCCCCGTGCTGCTGCCC
GACAACCACTACCTGAGCTACCAGTCCGCCCTGAGCAAAGACCCCAACGAGAAGCGCGATCACATGG
