>Addgene plasmid #25939 | pcDNA3-NPY-ClopHensor | addgene partial sequence | sequence record 32066 | 25939 with dsRed1-N
CTGCAGCTTGGCGGTCTGGGTGCCCTCGTAGGGCTTGCCCTCGCCCTCGCCCTCGATCTCGAAGTAGTGG
CCGTTCACGGAGCCCTCCATGCGCACCTTGAACTGCATGAACTCCTTGATGACGTCCTCGGTGTTGTCTG
CTCCTGAGGCAGATCCACGTGGAACTAGACCACCACCACCACCAGACGCGGATCCGCGCTTGTACAGCTC
GTCCATGCCGAGAGTGATCCCGGCGGCGGTCACGAACTCCAGCAGGACCATGTGATCGCGCTTCTCGTTG
GGGTCTTTGCTCAGGGCGGACTGGTAGCTCAGGTAGTGGTTGTCGGGCAGCAGCACGGGGCCGTCGCCGA
TGGGGGTGTTCTGCTGGTAGTGGTCGGCGAGCTGCACGCTGCCGTCCTCGATGTTGTGGCGGATCTTGAA
GTTCACCTTGATGCCGTTCTTCTGCTTGTCGGCCATGATATAGACGTTGTGGCTGTTGTAGTTGTACTCC
AGCTTGTGCCCCAGGATGTTGCCGTCCTCCTTGAAGTCGATGCCCTTCAGCTCGATGCGGTTCACCAGGG
TGTCGCCCTCGAACTTCACCTCGGCGCGGGTCTTGTAGTTGCCGTCGTCCTTGAAGAAGATGGTGCGCTC
CTGGACGTAGCCTTCGGGCATGGCGGACTTGAAGAAGTCGTGCTGCTTCATGTGGTCGGGGTAGCGGCTG
AAGCACTGCACGCCGTAGGTCAGGGTGGTCACGAGGGTGGGCCAGGGCACGGGCAGCTTGCCGGTGGTGC
AGATGAACTTCAGGGTCAGCTTGCCGTAGGTGGCATCGCCCTCGCCCTCGCCGGACACGCTGAACTTGTG
GCCGTTTACGTCGCCGTCCAG
